>Addgene plasmid #174262 | pAPM-miR30-ILF2-ts1 | addgene full sequence | sequence record 343774 | Addgene NGS Result
GTCGTAACAACTCCGCCCCATTGACGCAAATGGGCGGTAGGCGTGTACGGTGGGAGGTCTATATAAGCAG
CGCGTTTTGCCTGTACTGGGTCTCTCTGGTTAGACCAGATCTGAGCCTGGGAGCTCTCTGGCTAACTAGG
GAACCCACTGCTTAAGCCTCAATAAAGCTTGCCTTGAGTGCTTCAAGTAGTGTGTGCCCGTCTGTTGTGA
GACTCTGGTAACTAGAGATCCCTCAGACCCTTTTAGTCAGTGTGGAAAATCTCTAGCAGTGGCGCCCGAA
CAGGGACTTGAAAGCGAAAGGGAAACCAGAGGAGCTCTCTCGACGCAGGACTCGGCTTGCTGAAGCGCGC
ACGGCAAGAGGCGAGGGGCGGCGACTGGTGAGTACGCCAAAAATTTTGACTAGCGGAGGCTAGAAGGAGA
GAGATGGGTGCGAGAGCGTCAGTATTAAGCGGGGGAGAATTAGATCGCGATGGGAAAAAATTCGGTTAAG
GCCAGGGGGAAAGAAAAAATATAAATTAAAACATATAGTATGGGCAAGCAGGGAGCTAGAACGATTCGCA
GTTAATCCTGGCCTGTTAGAAACATCAGAAGGCTGTAGACAAATACTGGGACAGCTACAACCATCCCTTC
AGACAGGATCAGAAGAACTTAGATCATTATATAATACAGTAGCAACCCTCTATTGTGTGCATCAAAGGAT
AGAGATAAAAGACACCAAGGAAGCTTTAGACAAGATAGAGGAAGAGCAAAACAAAAGTAAGACCACCGCA
CAGCAAGCGGCCGGCCGCTGATCTTCAGACCTGGAGGAGGAGATATGAGGGACAATTGGAGAAGTGAATT
ATATAAATATAAAGTAGTAAAAATTGAACCATTAGGAGTAGCACCCACCAAGGCAAAGAGAAGAGTGGTG
CAGAGAGAAAAAAGAGCAGTGGGAATAGGAGCTTTGTTCCTTGGGTTCTTGGGAGCAGCAGGAAGCACTA
TGGGCGCAGCGTCAATGACGCTGACGGTACAGGCCAGACAATTATTGTCTGGTATAGTGCAGCAGCAGAA
CAATTTGCTGAGGGCTATTGAGGCGCAACAGCATCTGTTGCAACTCACAGTCTGGGGCATCAAGCAGCTC
CAGGCAAGAATCCTGGCTGTGGAAAGATACCTAAAGGATCAACAGCTCCTGGGGATTTGGGGTTGCTCTG
GAAAACTCATTTGCACCACTGCTGTGCCTTGGAATGCTAGTTGGAGTAATAAATCTCTGGAACAGATTTG
GAATCACACGACTTGGATGGAGTGGGACAGAGAAATTAACAATTACACAAGCTTAATACACTCCTTAATT
GAAGAATCGCAAAACCAGCAAGAAAAGAATGAACAAGAATTATTGGAATTAGATAAATGGGCAAGTTTGT
GGAATTGGTTTAACATAACAAATTGGCTGTGGTATATAAAATTATTCATAATGATAGTAGGAGGCTTGGT
AGGTTTAAGAATAGTTTTTGCTGTACTTTCTATAGTGAATAGAGTTAGGCAGGGATATTCACCATTATCG
TTTCAGACCCACCTCCCAACCCCGAGGGGACCCGACAGGCCCGAAGGAATAGAAGAAGAAGGTGGAGAGA
GAGACAGAGACAGATCCATTCGATTAGTGAACGGATCGGCACTGCGTGCGCCAATTCTGCAGACAAATGG
CAGTATTCATCCACAATTTTAAAAGAAAAGGGGGGATTGGGGGGTACAGTGCAGGGGAAAGAATAGTAGA
CATAATAGCAACAGACATACAAACTAAAGAATTACAAAAACAAATTACAAAAATTCAAAATTTTCGGGTT
TATTACAGGGACAGCAGAGATCCAGTTTGGTTAATTAACTGCAGCCCCGATAAAATAAAAGATTTTATTT
AGTCTCCAGAAAAAGGGGGGAATGAAAGACCCCACCTGTAGGTTTGGCAAGCTAGCTGCAGTAACGCCAT
TTTGCAAGGCATGGAAAAATACCAAACCAAGAATAGAGAAGTTCAGATCAAGGGCGGGTACATGAAAATA
GCTAACGTTGGGCCAAACAGGATATCTGCGGTGAGCAGTTTCGGCCCCGGCCCGGGGCCAAGAACAGATG
GTCACCGCAGTTTCGGCCCCGGCCCGAGGCCAAGAACAGATGGTCCCCAGATATGGCCCAACCCTCAGCA
GTTTCTTAAGACCCATCAGATGTTTCCAGGCTCCCCCAAGGACCTGAAATGACCCTGCGCCTTATTTGAA
TTAACCAATCAGCCTGCTTCTCGCTTCTGTTCGCGCGCTTCTGCTTCCCGAGCTCTATAAAAGAGCTCAC
AACCCCTCACTCGGCGCGCCAGTCCTCCGACAGACTGAGTCGCCCGGGGGTCTAGAACGCGTGCCGCCAT
GACCGAATACAAACCTACCGTGAGGCTGGCTACAAGAGATGATGTCCCAAGGGCTGTGAGAACACTGGCC
GCCGCTTTTGCCGATTACCCTGCCACACGCCACACTGTGGACCCAGATCGGCATATCGAGAGAGTGACTG
AGCTGCAGGAACTGTTCCTGACCCGAGTGGGCCTGGACATTGGGAAGGTCTGGGTCGCAGACGATGGAGC
AGCTGTGGCTGTCTGGACCACACCAGAGAGCGTGGAAGCCGGAGCTGTCTTTGCAGAGATCGGCCCTAGA
ATGGCAGAACTGAGCGGCTCCAGGCTGGCAGCACAGCAGCAGATGGAGGGACTGCTGGCCCCACACAGGC
CTAAGGAACCAGCATGGTTCCTGGCTACCGTGGGGGTCTCTCCTGACCATCAGGGCAAAGGACTGGGAAG
TGCTGTGGTCCTGCCAGGAGTGGAGGCTGCAGAACGAGCTGGAGTCCCTGCATTTCTGGAGACCTCTGCT
CCACGAAACCTGCCCTTCTATGAACGGCTGGGCTTTACTGTGACCGCAGATGTGGAGGTCCCCGAAGGAC
CTAGGACCTGGTGCATGACACGCAAACCCGGCGCCTGAGCGATCGCCGCGGCCGCCTTCTTAACCCAACA
GAAGGCTCGAGAAGGTATATTGCTGTTGACAGTGAGCGCCAGGATCCTTCTGAAGTTTTATAGTGAAGCC
ACAGATGTATAAAACTTCAGAAGGATCCTGTTGCCTACTGCCTCGGACTTCAAGGGGCTAGAATTCGGCA
GCTGTAGATCTTAGCCACTTTTTAAAAGAAAAGGGGGGACTGGAAGGGCTAACTGCATCCGGACTGTACT
GGGTCTCTCTGGTTAGACCAGATCTGAGCCTGGGAGCTCTCTGGCTAACTAGGGAACCCACTGCTTAAGC
CTCAATAAAGCTTGCCTTGAGTGCTTCAAGTAGTGTGTGCCCGTCTGTTGTGTGACTCTGGTAACTAGAG
ATCCCTCAGACCCTTTTAGTCAGTGTGGAAAATCTCTAGCAGGGCCCGTTTCATGTGAGCAAAAGGCCAG
CAAAAGGCCAGGAACCGTAAAAAGGCCGCGTTGCTGGCGTTTTTCCATAGGCTCCGCCCCCCTGACGAGC
ATCACAAAAATCGACGCTCAAGTCAGAGGTGGCGAAACCCGACAGGACTATAAAGATACCAGGCGTTTCC
CCCTGGAAGCTCCCTCGTGCGCTCTCCTGTTCCGACCCTGCCGCTTACCGGATACCTGTCCGCCTTTCTC
CCTTCGGGAAGCGTGGCGCTTTCTCATAGCTCACGCTGTAGGTATCTCAGTTCGGTGTAGGTCGTTCGCT
CCAAGCTGGGCTGTGTGCACGAACCCCCCGTTCAGCCCGACCGCTGCGCCTTATCCGGTAACTATCGTCT
TGAGTCCAACCCGGTAAGACACGACTTATCGCCACTGGCAGCAGCCACTGGTAACAGGATTAGCAGAGCG
AGGTATGTAGGCGGTGCTACAGAGTTCTTGAAGTGGTGGCCTAACTACGGCTACACTAGAAGAACAGTAT
TTGGTATCTGCGCTCTGCTGAAGCCAGTTACCTTCGGAAAAAGAGTTGGTAGCTCTTGATCCGGCAAACA
AACCACCGCTGGTAGCGGTGGTTTTTTTGTTTGCAAGCAGCAGATTACGCGCAGAAAAAAAGGATCTCAA
GAAGATCCTTTGATCTTTTCTACGGGGTCTGACGCTCAGTGGAACGAAAACTCACGTTAAGGGATTTTGG
TCATGAGATTATCAAAAAGGATCTTCACCTAGATCCTTTTAAATTAAAAATGAAGTTTTAAATCAATCTA
AAGTATATATGAGTAAACTTGGTCTGACAGTTACCAATGCTTAATCAGTGAGGCACCTATCTCAGCGATC
TGTCTATTTCGTTCATCCATAGTTGCCTGACTCCCCGTCGTGTAGATAACTACGATACGGGAGGGCTTAC
CATCTGGCCCCAGTGCTGCAATGATACCGCGAGACCCACGCTCACCGGCTCCAGATTTATCAGCAATAAA
CCAGCCAGCCGGAAGGGCCGAGCGCAGAAGTGGTCCTGCAACTTTATCCGCCTCCATCCAGTCTATTAAT
TGTTGCCGGGAAGCTAGAGTAAGTAGTTCGCCAGTTAATAGTTTGCGCAACGTTGTTGCCATTGCTACAG
GCATCGTGGTGTCACGCTCGTCGTTTGGTATGGCTTCATTCAGCTCCGGTTCCCAACGATCAAGGCGAGT
TACATGATCCCCCATGTTGTGCAAAAAAGCGGTTAGCTCCTTCGGTCCTCCGATCGTTGTCAGAAGTAAG
TTGGCCGCAGTGTTATCACTCATGGTTATGGCAGCACTGCATAATTCTCTTACTGTCATGCCATCCGTAA
GATGCTTTTCTGTGACTGGTGAGTACTCAACCAAGTCATTCTGAGAATAGTGTATGCGGCGACCGAGTTG
CTCTTGCCCGGCGTCAATACGGGATAATACCGCGCCACATAGCAGAACTTTAAAAGTGCTCATCATTGGA
AAACGTTCTTCGGGGCGAAAACTCTCAAGGATCTTACCGCTGTTGAGATCCAGTTCGATGTAACCCACTC
GTGCACCCAACTGATCTTCAGCATCTTTTACTTTCACCAGCGTTTCTGGGTGAGCAAAAACAGGAAGGCA
AAATGCCGCAAAAAAGGGAATAAGGGCGACACGGAAATGTTGAATACTCATACTCTTCCTTTTTCAATAT
TATTGAAGCATTTATCAGGGTTATTGTCTCATGAGCGGATACATATTTGAATGTATTTAGAAAAATAAAC
AAATAGGGGTTCCGCGCACATTTCCCCGAAAAGTGCCACCTGACGTCGACGGATCGGGAGATCTCCCGAT
CCCCTATGGTGCACTCTCAGTACAATCTGCTCTGATGCCGCATAGTTAAGCCAGTATCTGCTCCCTGCTT
GTGTGTTGGAGGTCGCTGAGTAGTGCGCGAGCAAAATTTAAGCTACAACAAGGCAAGGCTTGACCGACAA
TTGCATGAAGAATCTGCTTAGGGTTAGGCGTTTTGCGCTGCTTCGCGATGTACGGGCCAGATATACGCGC
TGTGGAATGTGTGTCAGTTAGGGTGTGGAAAGTCCCCAGGCTCCCCAGCAGGCAGAAGTATGCAAAGCAT
GCATCTCAATTAGTCAGCAACCAGGTGTGGAAAGTCCCCAGGCTCCCCAGCAGGCAGAAGTATGCAAAGC
ATGCATCTCAATTAGTCAGCAACCATAGTCCCGCCCCTAACTCCGCCCATCCCGCCCCTAACTCCGCCCA
GTTCCGCCCATTCTCCGCCCCATGGCTGACTAATTTTTTTTATTTATGCAGAGGCCGAGGCCGCCTCTGC
CTCTGAGCTATTCCAGAAGTAGTGAGGAGGCTTTTTTGGAGGCCTAGGCTTTTGCAAAAAGCTCGCGTTG
ACATTGATTATTGACTAGTTATTAATAGTAATCAATTACGGGGTCATTAGTTCATAGCCCATATATGGAG
TTCCGCGTTACATAACTTACGGTAAATGGCCCGCCTGGCTGACCGCCCAACGACCCCCGCCCATTGACGT
CAATAATGACGTATGTTCCCATAGTAACGCCAATAGGGACTTTCCATTGACGTCAATGGGTGGAGTATTT
ACGGTAAACTGCCCACTTGGCAGTACATCAAGTGTATCATATGCCAAGTACGCCCCCTATTGACGTCAAT
GACGGTAAATGGCCCGCCTGGCATTATGCCCAGTACATGACCTTATGGGACTTTCCTACTTGGCAGTACA
TCTACGTATTAGTCATCGCTATTACCATGGTGATGCGGTTTTGGCAGTACATCAATGGGCGTGGATAGCG
GTTTGACTCACGGGGATTTCCAAGTCTCCACCCCATTGACGTCAATGGGAGTTTGTTTTGGCACCAAAAT
CAACGGGACTTTCCAAAAT
Features (pLannotate 1.2.2; 19 found; start..end, strand, type, name):
     88..268     +  LTR            5' LTR (truncated): truncated 5' long terminal repeat (LTR) from HIV-1
    315..440     +  misc_feature   HIV-1 Ψ: packaging signal of human immunodeficiency virus type 1
    424..762     +  CDS            HIV-1 gag (fragment): gag protein from human immunodeficiency virus 1; gag
    937..1170    +  misc_feature   RRE: The Rev response element (RRE) of HIV-1 allows for Rev-dependent mRNA export from the nucleus to the cytoplasm.
   1547..1647    +  CDS            Rev (fragment): human immunodeficiency virus 1 (HIV-1) Rev protein; rev; enhances nuclear export of unspliced and incompletely spliced viral mRNAs
   1697..1814    +  misc_feature   cPPT/CTS: central polypurine tract and central termination sequence of HIV-1
   1951..2358    +  promoter       SFFV promoter: spleen focus-forming virus long terminal repeat (LTR) promoter
   2379..2975    +  CDS            pac: PUAC_STRAD - Protein predicted: Swiss-Prot protein existence level 4. Detoxification of puromycin. From Streptomyces alboniger.
   3000..3045    +  ncRNA          5' miR-30a (fragment): sequence upstream of the 71-nt precursor of the human miR-30a microRNA (Zeng et al., 2002) miRNA
   3115..3140    +  ncRNA          3' miR-30a (fragment): sequence downstream of the 71-nt precursor of the human miR-30a microRNA (Zeng et al., 2002) miRNA
   3170..3189    +  misc_feature   cPPT/CTS (fragment): central polypurine tract and central termination sequence of HIV-1
   3221..3401    +  LTR            5' LTR (truncated): truncated 5' long terminal repeat (LTR) from HIV-1
   3472..4060    -  rep_origin     ori: high-copy-number ColE1/pMB1/pBR322/pUC origin of replication
   4231..5091    -  CDS            AmpR: β-lactamase; bla; confers resistance to ampicillin, carbenicillin, and related antibiotics
   5092..5196    -  promoter       AmpR promoter: bla
   5255..5307    -  misc_feature   bom (fragment): basis of mobility region from pBR322
   5469..5798    +  promoter       SV40 promoter: SV40 enhancer and early promoter
   5810..6189    +  enhancer       CMV enhancer: human cytomegalovirus immediate early enhancer
   6190..70      +  promoter       CMV promoter (across the origin): human cytomegalovirus (CMV) immediate early promoter
