[The description below was written by a language model from this plasmid's Addgene catalogue record and pLannotate feature annotations shown in this document.]
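Description:
pAPM-miR30-ILF2-ts1 is an HIV-1-based lentiviral RNAi vector built on the pAPM-miR30 backbone and designed to knock down human ILF2 (also known as NF45). In bacteria it is maintained through a high-copy ColE1/pUC-type origin and selected with ampicillin via the β-lactamase gene. The recorded use of a recombination-deficient strain is consistent with the repeated LTR sequences it carries.

The annotated sequence (about 6.3 kb) shows a CMV enhancer/promoter placed directly upstream of a truncated 5' LTR, an arrangement that typically drives transcription of the vector genome in packaging cells without the native U3 promoter. This is followed by the HIV-1 Ψ packaging signal with a partial gag region, the Rev response element for Rev-dependent nuclear export of the genomic RNA, and the cPPT/CTS, which aids nuclear import of the reverse-transcribed genome. An SV40 enhancer/early promoter is also annotated in the plasmid backbone, but the record does not state its role.

The internal expression cassette uses the SFFV LTR promoter to drive a single transcript encoding puromycin N-acetyltransferase (pac), followed by 5' and 3' miR-30a flanking sequences. The ILF2-targeting hairpin sits between these flanks, so it is processed like a natural microRNA by the cellular miRNA machinery. Linking the selectable marker and the miR-30-embedded shRNA on one Pol II transcript means that puromycin-resistant transduced cells should also express the knockdown hairpin. A second truncated LTR closes the proviral unit.

The "ts1" suffix suggests this is one of several target sequences against ILF2, though the record does not say so explicitly. The construct was deposited with a study of innate immune detection of intron-containing RNA expressed from the HIV-1 provirus.
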