Addgene plasmid #174262: pAPM-miR30-ILF2-ts1
Purpose: ILF2 knockdown
Depositing lab: Jeremy Luban. Depositing organization: University of Massachusetts, Worcester. Publication: IFIH1 (MDA5) is required for innate immune detection of intron-containing RNA expressed from the HIV-1 provirus. Guney MH, Nagalekshmi K, McCauley SM, Carbone C, Aydemir O, Luban J. Proc Natl Acad Sci U S A. 2024 Jul 16;121(29):e2404349121. doi: 10.1073/pnas.2404349121. Epub 2024 Jul 10. PubMed 38985764.
Backbone
  Vector backbone: pAPM-miR30
  Vector type: Lentiviral, RNAi
  Selectable markers: Puromycin
Growth in bacteria
  Bacterial resistance: Ampicillin, 100 μg/mL
  Growth temperature: 30°C
  Growth strain: NEB Stable
  Copy number: High Copy
Gene/Insert
  Gene/Insert name: ILF2 shRNA
  gRNA/shRNA sequence: TAAAACTTCAGAAGGATCCTGT
  Species: H. sapiens (human)
  Entrez Gene: ILF2 (a.k.a. NF45, PRO3063)
  Promoter: SFFV
  Cloning method: Restriction Enzyme; 5′ cloning site unknown (unknown if destroyed)
Terms and licenses: Academic/Nonprofit Terms; Industry Terms: Not Available to Industry
Depositor comments: Please visit https://doi.org/10.1101/2023.11.17.567619 for bioRxiv preprint.
How to cite: pAPM-miR30-ILF2-ts1 was a gift from Jeremy Luban (Addgene plasmid # 174262 ; http://n2t.net/addgene:174262 ; RRID:Addgene_174262)
